Addgene plasmid #98812: MSP808
Purpose: Expression Vector
Depositing lab: David Liu. Depositing organization: Harvard University. Publication: Phage-assisted continuous evolution of proteases with altered substrate specificity. Packer MS, Rees HA, Liu DR. Nat Commun. 2017 Oct 16;8(1):956. doi: 10.1038/s41467-017-01055-9. PubMed 29038472.
Backbone
  Vector backbone: pBR322
  Backbone manufacturer: ATCC
  Vector type: Bacterial Expression
Growth in bacteria
  Bacterial resistance: Kanamycin, 50 μg/mL
  Growth temperature: 37°C
  Growth strain: DH5alpha
  Copy number: High Copy
Gene/Insert
  Gene/Insert name: pET28 MBP-HNLYGHS-GST
  Species: Synthetic
  Mutation: None
  Cloning method: Unknown
Terms and licenses: Academic/Nonprofit Terms; Industry Terms: Not Available to Industry
How to cite: MSP808 was a gift from David Liu (Addgene plasmid # 98812 ; http://n2t.net/addgene:98812 ; RRID:Addgene_98812)
