[The description below was written by a language model from this plasmid's Addgene catalogue record and pLannotate feature annotations shown in this document.]
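Description:
MSP808 is a bacterial expression plasmid built on a pET28-type framework, catalogued with a pBR322 backbone. It produces a synthetic fusion protein described as MBP-HNLYGHS-GST. It replicates in E. coli from a ColE1/pMB1-family origin and also carries the pBR322 bom region and the rop gene. Rop normally moderates copy number, although the catalogue lists the plasmid as high copy. Selection is by kanamycin through the aph(3')-Ia aminoglycoside phosphotransferase gene. An f1 origin is also present, and the annotated tetracycline-resistance fragments appear to be nonfunctional remnants of the pBR322 lineage.

The expression cassette is a standard T7 system: a T7 promoter followed by a lac operator and the phage T7 gene 10 ribosome binding site, closed by a T7 terminator. A plasmid-borne lacI gene with its own promoter supplies repressor, so expression is IPTG-inducible in hosts that provide T7 RNA polymerase. The open reading frame begins with cytosolic maltose binding protein lacking its signal sequence, followed by a short linker region and a glutathione S-transferase domain. The annotation tool matched this domain to a pig GSTP1 entry and matched part of the linker to a TEV-cleavage tag. A histidine tag follows at the C-terminal end. The insert name suggests that the linker is the seven-residue sequence HNLYGHS, placed between two well-folded domains of different sizes as a candidate protease cleavage site.

The associated publication concerns continuous evolution of proteases with altered substrate specificity. The construct therefore most plausibly serves to produce a purifiable test substrate, whose cleavage into MBP and GST fragments reports protease activity. The record itself gives the purpose only as "expression vector".
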