Features (pLannotate 1.2.2; 21 found; start..end, strand, type, name):
     26..73      -  terminator     T7 terminator: transcription terminator for bacteriophage T7 RNA polymerase
     81..130     -  CDS            SET1 (fragment): solubility-enhancement tag derived from T7 phage gene 10B
    140..157     -  CDS            9xHis (fragment): 9xHis affinity tag
    161..778     -  CDS            GSTP1: GSTP1_PIG - Experimental evidence at protein level: Swiss-Prot protein existence level 1. Conjugation of reduced glutathione to a wide number of exogenous and endogenous hydrophobic electrophiles. Involved in the formation of glutathione conjugates of both prostaglandin A2 (PGA2) and prostaglandin J2 (PGJ2). Participates in the formation of novel hepoxilin regioisomers. Regulates negatively CDK5 activity via p25/p35 translocation to prevent neurodegeneration. From Sus scrofa (Pig).
    782..799     -  CDS            capTEV™ (fragment): composite tag for in vivo biotinylation, TEV protease cleavage, and 6xHis tagging
    836..1936    -  CDS            MBP: maltose binding protein from E. coli; malE (mutated); This version of the gene does not encode a signal sequence, so MBP will remain in the cytosol.
   1942..1964    -  RBS            RBS: efficient ribosome binding site from bacteriophage T7 gene 10 (Olins and Rangwala, 1989)
   1979..2003    -  protein_bind   lac operator: The lac repressor binds to the lac operator to inhibit transcription in E. coli. This inhibition can be relieved by adding lactose or isopropyl-β-D-thiogalactopyranoside (IPTG). lac repressor encoded by lacI
   2004..2022    -  promoter       T7 promoter: promoter for bacteriophage T7 RNA polymerase
   2044..2323    +  CDS            TcR (fragment): tetracycline efflux protein; tet; confers resistance to tetracycline
   2331..2408    +  promoter       lacI promoter: lacI
   2409..3491    +  CDS            lacI: lac repressor; lacI; The lac repressor binds to the lac operator to inhibit transcription in E. coli. This inhibition can be relieved by adding lactose or isopropyl-β-D-thiogalactopyranoside (IPTG).
   3504..3525    +  protein_bind   CAP binding site: CAP binding activates transcription in the presence of cAMP. E. coli catabolite activator protein
   3540..3831    +  CDS            TcR (fragment): tetracycline efflux protein; tet; confers resistance to tetracycline
   3903..4283    -  CDS            YPB1_ECOLX: Protein predicted: Swiss-Prot protein existence level 4. From Escherichia coli.
   4300..4491    +  CDS            rop: Rop protein, which maintains plasmids at low copy number; rop
   4593..4732    +  misc_feature   bom: basis of mobility region from pBR322
   4918..5506    -  rep_origin     ori: high-copy-number ColE1/pMB1/pBR322/pUC origin of replication
   5628..6443    +  CDS            KanR: aminoglycoside phosphotransferase; aph(3')-Ia; confers resistance to kanamycin in bacteria or G418 (Geneticin®) in eukaryotes
   6452..6509    -  promoter       AmpR promoter (fragment): bla
   6562..6990    -  rep_origin     f1 ori (sequence partly withheld): f1 bacteriophage origin of replication; arrow indicates direction of (+) strand synthesis
>Addgene plasmid #98812 | MSP808 | addgene full sequence | sequence record 183250 | Addgene NGS Result
ATCCGGATATAGTTCCTCCTTTCAGCAAAAAACCCCTCAAGACCCGTTTAGAGGCCCCAAGGGGTTATGC
TAGTTATTGCTCAGCGGTGGCAGCAGCCAACTCAGCTTCCTTTCGGGCTTTGTTAGCAGCCGGATCTCAG
TGGTGGTGGTGGTGGTGCTGCTTGCCGTTTCCGTTAATCGGGCGGTTTACGTGTTCAGGTGACGCTAAGA
AAGCTTTGATCTTCGGACGGGCGCTCAGGCGCGCTACATATGCGCTCAGTAACGGGAAAGCGTCTAAACA
GCTAGGATTTAAAACCTGGTGAATGCGTAATAAGTCTAATAAGTTATAATCAGCGAAGCTAATTTGGCTA
CCAACTACGAACGCCTGACCTCCCTGATTCTGGCTCAGTAATGTTTCAAACGGCTTCAGGTGTTCAGGTA
ATTCTTTCACGTACTTCTCTTTACCGGCTTCATAATTAGTGTAAATTAACGTCGCGTATTTACAACGTAA
GTCTTCCACGCCATCATTCACCATATCCACTAAGGCTGCTTCTTTCTGATCTTTACCGTATAAACCAAAT
GAGCGACCTAAATGACGTAAGATCGCGTTAGACTGGTATAAGGTTAAATCACCATCCTGAAACTTCGGTA
ATTGACGGAATAAACAGCTAGGCTTTAACGGCGGCCAGGTTTCCATTGTCACTACTTCTTCCTTCCATGA
TTGATCCTGGTCCGCTAATAACATACGCATCGCTTCACAACGACCACGTACCGGAAAGTATGTAATGGTG
TACGGCGGATGATGATGATGATGATGATGACTGTGCCCATAAAGATTGTGTCCCGAGCTCGAATTAGTCT
GCGCGTCTTTCAGGGCTTCATCGACAGTCTGACGACCGCTGGCGGCGTTGATCACCGCAGTACGCACGGC
ATACCAGAAAGCGGACATCTGCGGGATGTTCGGCATGATTTCACCTTTCTGGGCGTTTTCCATGGTGGCG
GCAATACGTGGATCTTTCGCCAACTCTTCCTCGTAAGACTTCAGCGCTACGGCACCCAGCGGTTTGTCTT
TATTAACCGCTTCCAGACCTTCATCAGTCAGCAGATAGTTTTCGAGGAACTCTTTTGCCAGCTCTTTGTT
CGGACTGGCGGCGTTAATACCTGCGCTCAGCACGCCAACGAACGGTTTGGATGGTTGACCCTTGAAGGTC
GGCAGTACCGTTACACCATAATTCACTTTGCTGGTGTCGATGTTGGACCATGCCCACGGGCCGTTGATGG
TCATCGCTGTTTCGCCTTTATTAAAGGCAGCTTCTGCGATGGAGTAATCGGTGTCTGCATTCATGTGTTT
GTTTTTAATCAGGTCAACCAGGAAGGTCAGACCCGCTTTCGCGCCAGCGTTATCCACGCCCACGTCTTTA
ATGTCGTACTTGCCGTTTTCATACTTGAACGCATAACCCCCGTCAGCAGCAATCAGCGGCCAGGTGAAGT
ACGGTTCTTGCAGGTTGAACATCAGCGCGCTCTTACCTTTCGCTTTCAGTTCTTTATCCAGCGCCGGGAT
CTCTTCCCAGGTTTTTGGCGGGTTCGGCAGCAGATCTTTGTTATAAATCAGCGATAACGCTTCAACAGCG
ATCGGGTAAGCAATCAGCTTGCCGTTGTAACGTACGGCATCCCAGGTAAACGGATACAGCTTGTCCTGGA
ACGCTTTGTCCGGGGTGATTTCAGCCAACAGGCCAGATTGAGCGTAGCCACCAAAGCGGTCGTGTGCCCA
GAAGATAATGTCAGGGCCATCGCCAGTTGCCGCAACCTGTGGGAATTTCTCTTCCAGTTTATCCGGATGC
TCAACGGTGACTTTAATTCCGGTATCTTTCTCGAATTTCTTACCGACTTCAGCGAGACCGTTATAGCCTT
TATCGCCGTTAATCCAGATTACCAGTTTACCTTCTTCGATTTTCATGTATATCTCCTTCTTAAAGTTAAA
CAAAATTATTTCTAGAGGGGAATTGTTATCCGCTCACAATTCCCCTATAGTGAGTCGTATTAATTTCGCG
GGATCGAGATCTCGATCCTCTACGCCGGACGCATCGTGGCCGGCATCACCGGCGCCACAGGTGCGGTTGC
TGGCGCCTATATCGCCGACATCACCGATGGGGAAGATCGGGCTCGCCACTTCGGGCTCATGAGCGCTTGT
TTCGGCGTGGGTATGGTGGCAGGCCCCGTGGCCGGGGGACTGTTGGGCGCCATCTCCTTGCATGCACCAT
TCCTTGCGGCGGCGGTGCTCAACGGCCTCAACCTACTACTGGGCTGCTTCCTAATGCAGGAGTCGCATAA
GGGAGAGCGTCGAGATCCCGGACACCATCGAATGGCGCAAAACCTTTCGCGGTATGGCATGATAGCGCCC
GGAAGAGAGTCAATTCAGGGTGGTGAATGTGAAACCAGTAACGTTATACGATGTCGCAGAGTATGCCGGT
GTCTCTTATCAGACCGTTTCCCGCGTGGTGAACCAGGCCAGCCACGTTTCTGCGAAAACGCGGGAAAAAG
TGGAAGCGGCGATGGCGGAGCTGAATTACATTCCCAACCGCGTGGCACAACAACTGGCGGGCAAACAGTC
GTTGCTGATTGGCGTTGCCACCTCCAGTCTGGCCCTGCACGCGCCGTCGCAAATTGTCGCGGCGATTAAA
TCTCGCGCCGATCAACTGGGTGCCAGCGTGGTGGTGTCGATGGTAGAACGAAGCGGCGTCGAAGCCTGTA
AAGCGGCGGTGCACAATCTTCTCGCGCAACGCGTCAGTGGGCTGATCATTAACTATCCGCTGGATGACCA
GGATGCCATTGCTGTGGAAGCTGCCTGCACTAATGTTCCGGCGTTATTTCTTGATGTCTCTGACCAGACA
CCCATCAACAGTATTATTTTCTCCCATGAAGACGGTACGCGACTGGGCGTGGAGCATCTGGTCGCATTGG
GTCACCAGCAAATCGCGCTGTTAGCGGGCCCATTAAGTTCTGTCTCGGCGCGTCTGCGTCTGGCTGGCTG
GCATAAATATCTCACTCGCAATCAAATTCAGCCGATAGCGGAACGGGAAGGCGACTGGAGTGCCATGTCC
GGTTTTCAACAAACCATGCAAATGCTGAATGAGGGCATCGTTCCCACTGCGATGCTGGTTGCCAACGATC
AGATGGCGCTGGGCGCAATGCGCGCCATTACCGAGTCCGGGCTGCGCGTTGGTGCGGATATCTCGGTAGT
GGGATACGACGATACCGAAGACAGCTCATGTTATATCCCGCCGTTAACCACCATCAAACAGGATTTTCGC
CTGCTGGGGCAAACCAGCGTGGACCGCTTGCTGCAACTCTCTCAGGGCCAGGCGGTGAAGGGCAATCAGC
TGTTGCCCGTCTCACTGGTGAAAAGAAAAACCACCCTGGCGCCCAATACGCAAACCGCCTCTCCCCGCGC
GTTGGCCGATTCATTAATGCAGCTGGCACGACAGGTTTCCCGACTGGAAAGCGGGCAGTGAGCGCAACGC
AATTAATGTAAGTTAGCTCACTCATTAGGCACCGGGATCTCGACCGATGCCCTTGAGAGCCTTCAACCCA
GTCAGCTCCTTCCGGTGGGCGCGGGGCATGACTATCGTCGCCGCACTTATGACTGTCTTCTTTATCATGC
AACTCGTAGGACAGGTGCCGGCAGCGCTCTGGGTCATTTTCGGCGAGGACCGCTTTCGCTGGAGCGCGAC
GATGATCGGCCTGTCGCTTGCGGTATTCGGAATCTTGCACGCCCTCGCTCAAGCCTTCGTCACTGGTCCC
GCCACCAAACGTTTCGGCGAGAAGCAGGCCATTATCGCCGGCATGGCGGCCCCACGGGTGCGCATGATCG
TGCTCCTGTCGTTGAGGACCCGGCTAGGCTGGCGGGGTTGCCTTACTGGTTAGCAGAATGAATCACCGAT
ACGCGAGCGAACGTGAAGCGACTGCTGCTGCAAAACGTCTGCGACCTGAGCAACAACATGAATGGTCTTC
GGTTTCCGTGTTTCGTAAAGTCTGGAAACGCGGAAGTCAGCGCCCTGCACCATTATGTTCCGGATCTGCA
TCGCAGGATGCTGCTGGCTACCCTGTGGAACACCTACATCTGTATTAACGAAGCGCTGGCATTGACCCTG
AGTGATTTTTCTCTGGTCCCGCCGCATCCATACCGCCAGTTGTTTACCCTCACAACGTTCCAGTAACCGG
GCATGTTCATCATCAGTAACCCGTATCGTGAGCATCCTCTCTCGTTTCATCGGTATCATTACCCCCATGA
ACAGAAATCCCCCTTACACGGAGGCATCAGTGACCAAACAGGAAAAAACCGCCCTTAACATGGCCCGCTT
TATCAGAAGCCAGACATTAACGCTTCTGGAGAAACTCAACGAGCTGGACGCGGATGAACAGGCAGACATC
TGTGAATCGCTTCACGACCACGCTGATGAGCTTTACCGCAGCTGCCTCGCGCGTTTCGGTGATGACGGTG
AAAACCTCTGACACATGCAGCTCCCGGAGACGGTCACAGCTTGTCTGTAAGCGGATGCCGGGAGCAGACA
AGCCCGTCAGGGCGCGTCAGCGGGTGTTGGCGGGTGTCGGGGCGCAGCCATGACCCAGTCACGTAGCGAT
AGCGGAGTGTATACTGGCTTAACTATGCGGCATCAGAGCAGATTGTACTGAGAGTGCACCATTGCGGTGT
GAAATACCGCACAGATGCGTAAGGAGAAAATACCGCATCAGGCGCTCTTCCGCTTCCTCGCTCACTGACT
CGCTGCGCTCGGTCGTTCGGCTGCGGCGAGCGGTATCAGCTCACTCAAAGGCGGTAATACGGTTATCCAC
AGAATCAGGGGATAACGCAGGAAAGAACATGTGAGCAAAAGGCCAGCAAAAGGCCAGGAACCGTAAAAAG
GCCGCGTTGCTGGCGTTTTTCCATAGGCTCCGCCCCCCTGACGAGCATCACAAAAATCGACGCTCAAGTC
AGAGGTGGCGAAACCCGACAGGACTATAAAGATACCAGGCGTTTCCCCCTGGAAGCTCCCTCGTGCGCTC
TCCTGTTCCGACCCTGCCGCTTACCGGATACCTGTCCGCCTTTCTCCCTTCGGGAAGCGTGGCGCTTTCT
CATAGCTCACGCTGTAGGTATCTCAGTTCGGTGTAGGTCGTTCGCTCCAAGCTGGGCTGTGTGCACGAAC
CCCCCGTTCAGCCCGACCGCTGCGCCTTATCCGGTAACTATCGTCTTGAGTCCAACCCGGTAAGACACGA
CTTATCGCCACTGGCAGCAGCCACTGGTAACAGGATTAGCAGAGCGAGGTATGTAGGCGGTGCTACAGAG
TTCTTGAAGTGGTGGCCTAACTACGGCTACACTAGAAGGACAGTATTTGGTATCTGCGCTCTGCTGAAGC
CAGTTACCTTCGGAAAAAGAGTTGGTAGCTCTTGATCCGGCAAACAAACCACCGCTGGTAGCGGTGGTTT
TTTTGTTTGCAAGCAGCAGATTACGCGCAGAAAAAAAGGATCTCAAGAAGATCCTTTGATCTTTTCTACG
GGGTCTGACGCTCAGTGGAACGAAAACTCACGTTAAGGGATTTTGGTCATGAACAATAAAACTGTCTGCT
TACATAAACAGTAATACAAGGGGTGTTATGAGCCATATTCAACGGGAAACGTCTTGCTCTAGGCCGCGAT
TAAATTCCAACATGGATGCTGATTTATATGGGTATAAATGGGCTCGCGATAATGTCGGGCAATCAGGTGC
GACAATCTATCGATTGTATGGGAAGCCCGATGCGCCAGAGTTGTTTCTGAAACATGGCAAAGGTAGCGTT
GCCAATGATGTTACAGATGAGATGGTCAGACTAAACTGGCTGACGGAATTTATGCCTCTTCCGACCATCA
AGCATTTTATCCGTACTCCTGATGATGCATGGTTACTCACCACTGCGATCCCCGGGAAAACAGCATTCCA
GGTATTAGAAGAATATCCTGATTCAGGTGAAAATATTGTTGATGCGCTGGCAGTGTTCCTGCGCCGGTTG
CATTCGATTCCTGTTTGTAATTGTCCTTTTAACAGCGATCGCGTATTTCGTCTCGCTCAGGCGCAATCAC
GAATGAATAACGGTTTGGTTGATGCGAGTGATTTTGATGACGAGCGTAATGGCTGGCCTGTTGAACAAGT
CTGGAAAGAAATGCATAAACTTTTGCCATTCTCACCGGATTCAGTCGTCACTCATGGTGATTTCTCACTT
GATAACCTTATTTTTGACGAGGGGAAATTAATAGGTTGTATTGATGTTGGACGAGTCGGAATCGCAGACC
GATACCAGGATCTTGCCATCCTATGGAACTGCCTCGGTGAGTTTTCTCCTTCATTACAGAAACGGCTTTT
TCAAAAATATGGTATTGATAATCCTGATATGAATAAATTGCAGTTTCATTTGATGCTCGATGAGTTTTTC
TAAGAATTAATTCATGAGCGGATACATATTTGAATGTATTTAGAAAAATAAACAAATAGGGGTTCCGCGC
ACATTTCCCCGAAAAGTGCCACCTAAATTGTAAGCGTTAATATTTTGTTAAAATTCGCGTTAAATTTTTG
TTAAATCAGCTCATTTTTTAACCAATAGGCCGAAATCGGCAAAATCCCTTATAAATCAAAAGAATAGACC
GAGATAGGGT
[37 nt withheld, positions 6661-6697]
AAAGAACGTGGACTCCAACGTCAAAGG
[49 nt withheld, positions 6725-6773]
T
[91 nt withheld, positions 6775-6865]
G
[124 nt withheld, positions 6867-6990]
CCCATTCGCCA
